Addgene plasmid #158735: pENTR E3 pR8A L3-L2
Purpose: Plant mitoTALEN vector assembly, Entry clone 3 with attL3 L2 (last NN)
Depositing lab: Shin-ichi Arimura. Depositing organization: University of Tokyo, Graduate School of Agricultural and Life Sciences. Publication: Curing cytoplasmic male sterility via TALEN-mediated mitochondrial genome editing. Kazama T, Okuno M, Watari Y, Yanase S, Koizuka C, Tsuruta Y, Sugaya H, Toyoda A, Itoh T, Tsutsumi N, Toriyama K, Koizuka N, Arimura SI. Nat Plants. 2019 Jul;5(7):722-730. doi: 10.1038/s41477-019-0459-z. Epub 2019 Jul 8. PubMed 31285556.
Backbone
  Vector backbone: PINII
  Vector type: TALEN
Growth in bacteria
  Bacterial resistance: Kanamycin, 50 μg/mL
  Growth temperature: 37°C
  Growth strain: DH5alpha
  Copy number: High Copy
Gene/Insert
  Gene/Insert name: TALEN ORF without TAL repeat
  Species: Synthetic
  Cloning method: Ligation Independent Cloning
Terms and licenses: Academic/Nonprofit Terms; Industry Terms: Not Available to Industry
Depositor comments: Multiste Gateway entry vector E3 compatible to be used as the final insertion vectors to make right TALEN, instead of ptCMV-136/63-VR-(NN), in the addgene Platinum Gate TALEN kit (Kit # 1000000043)
How to cite: pENTR E3 pR8A L3-L2 was a gift from Shin-ichi Arimura (Addgene plasmid # 158735 ; http://n2t.net/addgene:158735 ; RRID:Addgene_158735)
