[The description below was written by a language model from this plasmid's Addgene catalogue record and pLannotate feature annotations shown in this document.]
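Description:
pENTR E3 pR8A L3-L2 is a MultiSite Gateway entry clone used in assembling plant mitochondria-targeted TALENs (mitoTALENs). It is a small (about 4.3 kb) high-copy bacterial plasmid carrying a ColE1/pUC-type origin and a kanamycin resistance gene (aph(3')-Ia). rrnB T1 and T2 terminators lie upstream of the cloning region, as is typical of pENTR-style backbones. The catalogue lists the backbone as "PINII" without further explanation. The payload lies between attL3 and attL2 sites, so an LR reaction places it as the third, final module of a multi-fragment assembly in a destination vector.

The insert is a synthetic TALEN open reading frame lacking its TAL repeat array. After attL3, the feature table shows an N-terminal TAL effector segment (annotated by homology to AvrXa10). Next comes a stuffer resembling a pBluescript lacZα cassette, with lac promoter and operator, CAP site, MCS fragment and T7/T3 promoters. A C-terminal TAL effector segment (homologous to AvrBs3) follows, fused to a FokI nuclease fragment that ends just before attL2. The lacZα stuffer presumably marks the position where the assembled repeat modules are inserted, which would complete the DNA-binding domain.

According to the depositor, the plasmid serves as the final insertion vector for building the right TALEN. It replaces the NN last-repeat receiver vector of the Platinum Gate TALEN kit. No plant promoter or mitochondrial targeting sequence is annotated in the feature table or stated in the record, so these may be supplied by the other entry clones or the destination vector. The associated work applied such mitoTALENs to mitochondrial genome editing to cure cytoplasmic male sterility.
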