Features (pLannotate 1.2.2; 20 found; start..end, strand, type, name):
    139..726     +  CDS            fokIR (fragment): T2F1_PLAOK - Also known as rfoKI. Experimental evidence at protein level: Swiss-Prot protein existence level 1. Recognizes the double-stranded sequence 5'-GGATG-3'/3'-CATCC- 5' and cleaves respectively 14 bases after G-1 and 13 bases before C-1. From Planomicrobium okeanokoites (Planococcus okeanokoites) (Flavobacterium okeanokoites).
    760..859     -  protein_bind   attL2: mutant version of attL; recombination site for the Gateway® LR reaction LR Clonase™
    890..908     -  promoter       T7 promoter: promoter for bacteriophage T7 RNA polymerase
   1042..1851    +  CDS            KanR: aminoglycoside phosphotransferase; aph(3')-Ia; confers resistance to kanamycin in bacteria or G418 (Geneticin®) in eukaryotes
   1998..2586    +  rep_origin     ori: high-copy-number ColE1/pMB1/pBR322/pUC origin of replication
   2769..2861    +  CDS            lacI (fragment): lac repressor; lacI; The lac repressor binds to the lac operator to inhibit transcription in E. coli. This inhibition can be relieved by adding lactose or isopropyl-β-D-thiogalactopyranoside (IPTG).
   2916..2943    -  terminator     rrnB T2 terminator: transcription terminator T2 from the E. coli rrnB gene
   3075..3118    +  terminator     rrnB T1 terminator: Escherichia coli rrnB; transcription terminator T1 from the E. coli rrnB gene
   3165..3201    -  CDS            lacZα (fragment): LacZα fragment of β-galactosidase; lacZ fragment
   3218..3313    +  protein_bind   attL3: mutant version of attL; recombination site for the Gateway® LR reaction LR Clonase™
   3373..3783    +  CDS            avrXa10 (fragment): AVX10_XANOO - Experimental evidence at protein level: Swiss-Prot protein existence level 1. Avirulence protein. Induces the hypersensitive response (HR)in rice plants carrying the resistance gene Xa10. Activity depends on the presence of the core repeat domains; replacement with repeat domains from other proteins (AvrBs3 of X.euvesicatoria (AC P14727) or AvrXa7 of this organism) does not elicit the HR. Probably acts as a transcription factor in its host plant (rice) to induce plant resistance or disease. From Xanthomonas oryzae pv. oryzae.
   3785..3803    -  rep_origin     f1 ori (fragment): f1 bacteriophage origin of replication; arrow indicates direction of (+) strand synthesis
   3808..3963    -  CDS            lacZα (fragment): LacZα fragment of β-galactosidase; lacZ fragment
   3971..3989    +  promoter       T7 promoter: promoter for bacteriophage T7 RNA polymerase
   3998..4021    -  misc_feature   MCS (fragment): pBluescript multiple cloning site
   4037..4055    -  promoter       T3 promoter: promoter for bacteriophage T3 RNA polymerase
   4100..4116    -  protein_bind   lac operator: The lac repressor binds to the lac operator to inhibit transcription in E. coli. This inhibition can be relieved by adding lactose or isopropyl-β-D-thiogalactopyranoside (IPTG). lac repressor encoded by lacI
   4124..4154    -  promoter       lac promoter: promoter for the E. coli lac operon
   4169..4190    -  protein_bind   CAP binding site: CAP binding activates transcription in the presence of cAMP. E. coli catabolite activator protein
   4289..117     +  CDS            avrBs3 (fragment) (across the origin): AVRB3_XANEU - Experimental evidence at protein level: Swiss-Prot protein existence level 1. Avirulence protein. Acts as a transcription factor in C.annuum plants. In susceptible plants lacking the Bs3 resistance gene induces expression of a number of genes, including genes homologous to a family of auxin-induced genes, alpha-expansin genes, pectate lyase, anthocyanidin glucoside rhamnosyl transferase and at least one transcription factor, UPA20. Their expression leads to plant hypertrophy in mesophyll cells, probably mainly mediated by UPA20 (PubMed:17962565). In resistant plants induces the h
>Addgene plasmid #158735 | pENTR E3 pR8A L3-L2 | addgene full sequence | sequence record 311224 | Addgene NGS Result
ATTGTTGCCCAGTTATCTCGCCCTGATCCGGCGTTGGCCGCGTTGACCAACGACCACCTCGTCGCCTTGG
CCTGCCTCGGCGGGCGTCCTGCGCTGGATGCAGTGAAAAAGGGATTGGGGGATCCTATCAGCCGTTCCCA
GCTGGTGAAGTCCGAGCTGGAGGAGAAGAAATCCGAGTTGAGGCACAAGCTGAAGTACGTGCCCCACGAG
TACATCGAGCTGATCGAGATCGCCCGGAACAGCACCCAGGACCGTATCCTGGAGATGAAGGTGATGGAGT
TCTTCATGAAGGTGTACGGCTACAGGGGCAAGCACCTGGGCGGCTCCAGGAAGCCCGACGGCGCCATCTA
CACCGTGGGCTCCCCCATCGACTACGGCGTGATCGTGGACACCAAGGCCTACTCCGGCGGCTACAACCTG
CCCATCGGCCAGGCCGACGAAATGCAGAGGTACGTGGAGGAGAACCAGACCAGGAACAAGCACATCAACC
CCAACGAGTGGTGGAAGGTGTACCCCTCCAGCGTGACCGAGTTCAAGTTCCTGTTCGTGTCCGGCCACTT
CAAGGGCAACTACAAGGCCCAGCTGACCAGGCTGAACCACATCACCAACTGCAACGGCGCCGTGCTGTCC
GTGGAGGAGCTCCTGATCGGCGGCGAGATGATCAAGGCCGGCACCCTGACCCTGGAGGAGGTGAGGAGGA
AGTTCAACAACGGCGAGATCAACTTCGCGGCCGACTGATAACTCGAGCGATCCTCTAGAACCCAGCTTTC
TTGTACAAAGTTGGCATTATAAGAAAGCATTGCTTATCAATTTGTTGCAACGAACAGGTCACTATCAGTC
AAAATAAAATCATTATTTGCCATCCAGCTGCAGGGCGGCCGCGATATCCCCTATAGTGAGTCGTATTACA
TGGTCATAGCTGTTTCCTGGCAGCTCTGGCCCGTGTCTCAAAATCTCTGATGTTACATTGCACAAGATAA
AAATATATCATCATGAACAATAAAACTGTCTGCTTACATAAACAGTAATACAAGGGGTGTTATGAGCCAT
ATTCAACGGGAAACGTCGAGGCCGCGATTAAATTCCAACATGGATGCTGATTTATATGGGTATAAATGGG
CTCGCGATAATGTCGGGCAATCAGGTGCGACAATCTATCGCTTGTATGGGAAGCCCGATGCGCCAGAGTT
GTTTCTGAAACATGGCAAAGGTAGCGTTGCCAATGATGTTACAGATGAGATGGTCAGACTAAACTGGCTG
ACGGAATTTATGCCTCTTCCGACCATCAAGCATTTTATCCGTACTCCTGATGATGCATGGTTACTCACCA
CTGCGATCCCCGGAAAAACAGCATTCCAGGTATTAGAAGAATATCCTGATTCAGGTGAAAATATTGTTGA
TGCGCTGGCAGTGTTCCTGCGCCGGTTGCATTCGATTCCTGTTTGTAATTGTCCTTTTAACAGCGATCGC
GTATTTCGCCTTGCTCAGGCGCAATCACGAATGAATAACGGTTTGGTTGATGCGAGTGATTTTGATGACG
AGCGTAATGGCTGGCCTGTTGAACAAGTCTGGAAAGAAATGCATAAACTTTTGCCATTCTCACCGGATTC
AGTCGTCACTCATGGTGATTTCTCACTTGATAACCTTATTTTTGACGAGGGGAAATTAATAGGTTGTATT
GATGTTGGACGAGTCGGAATCGCAGACCGATACCAGGATCTTGCCATCCTATGGAACTGCCTCGGTGAGT
TTTCTCCTTCATTACAGAAACGGCTTTTTCAAAAATATGGTATTGATAATCCTGATATGAATAAATTGCA
GTTTCATTTGATGCTCGATGAGTTTTTCTAATCAGAATTGGTTAATTGGTTGTAACACTGGCAGAGCATT
ACGCTGACTTGACGGGACGGCGCAAGCTCATGACCAAAATCCCTTAACGTGAGTTACGCGTCGTTCCACT
GAGCGTCAGACCCCGTAGAAAAGATCAAAGGATCTTCTTGAGATCCTTTTTTTCTGCGCGTAATCTGCTG
CTTGCAAACAAAAAAACCACCGCTACCAGCGGTGGTTTGTTTGCCGGATCAAGAGCTACCAACTCTTTTT
CCGAAGGTAACTGGCTTCAGCAGAGCGCAGATACCAAATACTGTTCTTCTAGTGTAGCCGTAGTTAGGCC
ACCACTTCAAGAACTCTGTAGCACCGCCTACATACCTCGCTCTGCTAATCCTGTTACCAGTGGCTGCTGC
CAGTGGCGATAAGTCGTGTCTTACCGGGTTGGACTCAAGACGATAGTTACCGGATAAGGCGCAGCGGTCG
GGCTGAACGGGGGGTTCGTGCACACAGCCCAGCTTGGAGCGAACGACCTACACCGAACTGAGATACCTAC
AGCGTGAGCTATGAGAAAGCGCCACGCTTCCCGAAGGGAGAAAGGCGGACAGGTATCCGGTAAGCGGCAG
GGTCGGAACAGGAGAGCGCACGAGGGAGCTTCCAGGGGGAAACGCCTGGTATCTTTATAGTCCTGTCGGG
TTTCGCCACCTCTGACTTGAGCGTCGATTTTTGTGATGCTCGTCAGGGGGGCGGAGCCTATGGAAAAACG
CCAGCAACGCGGCCTTTTTACGGTTCCTGGCCTTTTGCTGGCCTTTTGCTCACATGTTCTTTCCTGCGTT
ATCCCCTGATTCTGTGGATAACCGTATTACCGCCTTTGAGTGAGCTGATACCGCTCGCCGCAGCCGAACG
ACCGAGCGCAGCGAGTCAGTGAGCGAGGAAGCGGAAGAGCGCCCAATACGCAAACCGCCTCTCCCCGCGC
GTTGGCCGATTCATTAATGCAGCTGGCACGACAGGTTTCCCGACTGGAAAGCGGGCAGTGAGCGCAACGC
AATTAATACGCGTACCGCTAGCCAGGAAGAGTTTGTAGAAACGCAAAAAGGCCATCCGTCAGGATGGCCT
TCTGCTTAGTTTGATGCCTGGCAGTTTATGGCGGGCGTCCTGCCCGCCACCCTCCGGGCCGTTGCTTCAC
AACGTTCAAATCCGCTCCCGGCGGATTTGTCCTACTCAGGAGAGCGTTCACCGACAAACAACAGATAAAA
CGAAAGGCCCAGTCTTCCGACTGAGCCTTTCGTTTTATTTGATGCCTGGCAGTTCCCTACTCTCGCGTTA
ACGCTAGCATGGATGTTTTCCCAGTCACGACGTTGTAAAACGACGGCCAGTCTTAAGCTCGGGCCCCAAA
TAATGATTTTATTTTGACTGATAGTGACCTGTTCGTTGCAACAAATTGATGAGCAATGCTTTTTTATAAT
GCCAACTTTGTATAATAAAGTTGATAAGGAGACCGCCGCTGCCAAGTTCGAGAGACAGCACATGGACAGC
ATCGATATCGCCGATCTACGCACGCTCGGCTACAGCCAGCAGCAACAGGAGAAGATCAAACCGAAGGTTC
GTTCGACAGTGGCGCAGCACCACGAGGCACTGGTCGGCCACGGGTTTACACACGCGCACATCGTTGCGTT
AAGCCAACACCCGGCAGCGTTAGGGACCGTCGCTGTCAAGTATCAGGACATGATCGCAGCGTTGCCAGAG
GCGACACACGAAGCGATCGTTGGCGTCGGCAAACAGTGGTCCGGCGCACGCGCTCTGGAGGCCTTGCTCA
CGGTGGCGGGAGAGTTGAGAGGTCCACCGTTACAGTTGGACACAGGCCAACTTCTCAAGATTGCAAAACG
TGGCGGCGTGACCGCAGTGGAGGCAGTGCATGCATGGCGCAATGCACTGACGGGTGCCCCGCTCAAGGAG
ACGGGCGCCGCTACAGGGCGCGTCCCATTCGCCATTCAGGCTGCGCAACTGTTGGGAAGGGCGATCGGTG
CGGGCCTCTTCGCTATTACGCCAGCTGGCGAAAGGGGGATGTGCTGCAAGGCGATTAAGTTGGGTAACGC
CAGGGTTTTCCCAGTCACGACGTTGTAAAACGACGGCCAGTGAGCGCGCGTAATACGACTCACTATAGGG
CGAATTGGGTACCGGGCCCCCCCTCGAGGTCCTCCAGCTTTTGTTCCCTTTAGTGAGGGTTAATTGCGCG
CTTGGCGTAATCATGGTCATAGCTGTTTCCTGTGTGAAATTGTTATCCGCTCACAATTCCACACAACATA
CGAGCCGGAAGCATAAAGTGTAAAGCCTGGGGTGCCTAATGAGTGAGCTAACTCACATTAATTGCGTTGC
GCTCACTGCCCGCTTTCCACCGGTCGTCTCCACCCCTGAGCAGGTAGTGGCTATTGCATCCAACAACGGG
GGCAGACCCGCACTGGAGTCA
